>Addgene plasmid #168242 | Tol2-LyzC-Rac-WT(guide resistant)-2a-mcherry-U6ac-Rac guides | addgene full sequence | sequence record 356962 | Addgene NGS Result
CCACCTAAATTGTAAGCGTTAATATTTTGTTAAAATTCGCGTTAAATTTTTGTTAAATCAGCTCATTTTT
TAACCAATAGGCCGAAATCGGCAAAATCCCTTATAAATCAAAAGAATAGACCGAGATAGGGT
[37 nt withheld, positions 133-169]
AAAGAACGTGGACTCCAACGTCAAAGG
[32 nt withheld, positions 197-228]
GCTGGCTAAGAACTCATCAGCCTCCCCGGTCCATCTACCCACGTACCAATGCACCAATTGGCCACAATGA
CGGCTACTACATGGTGCCATTCCTTCCTCTTTATAGGAATGGAGACTACCTCCTGTCCAACAATGCTCTT
GGATACGAGTACGCCTACCTGTTGGACCCAGGTCATTGCACAACACCAGAAATGCCCTCTGATCTGCAAA
AGACGTGAATATCTGTTCAGACACCCATATCCACTCTGTTCCACACAGGTCAGAGGTTTGTCCAGGAGTT
CTTGACAGAGGTGTAAAAAGTACTCAAAAATTTTACTCAAGTGAAAGTACAAGTACTTAGGGAAAATTTT
ACTCAATTAAAAGTAAAAGTATCTGGCTAGAATCTTACTTGAGTAAAAGTAAAAAAGTACTCCATTAAAA
TTGTACTTGAGTATTAAGGAAGTAAAAGTAAAAGCAAGAAAGAAAACTAGAGATTCTTGTTTAAGCTTTT
AATCTCAAAAAACATTAAATGAAATGCATACAAGGTTTTATCCTGCTTTAGAACTGTTTGTATTTAATTA
TCAAACTATAAGACAGACAATCTAATGCCAGTACACGCTACTCAAAGTTGTAAAACCTCAGATTTAACTT
CAGTAGAAGCTGATTCTCAAAATTGTTAGTGTCAAGCCTAGCTCTTTTGGGGCTGAAAAGCAATCCTGCA
GTGCTGAAAAGCCTCTCACAGGCAGCCGATGCGGGAAGAGGTGTATTAGTCTTGATAGAGAGGCTGCAAA
TAGCAGGAAACGTGAGCAGAGACTCCCTGGTGTCTGAAACACAGGCCAGATGGGCCCTCGAGCAGGAAAC
AGCTATGACCATGATTACGCCAAGCTATCAACTTTGTATAGAAAAGTTGGCTCCGAATTCGCCCTTAAAA
CTCGAGAGTTTGACTTGGGTTGATTATAGCAAATAGTGGAACACAAACAGATTTTGAAATATTCTTGCAA
ATTTATTTATTAAATCCATTCAAATATTGTCATTTTTTGTACTGTGTAATTTATATTGATTTGCTCATAC
AATATTTACATTTCGCTTAAACAATACACTATTATTTATATTTAAAAATAGCTATATATAAATCAAATGT
ATAGCTCTTTTTTACACAATTAATCAAAGCTAAAATATTTGTCACACAAATACAGTAAGCCACTTCACAA
TGATATCTTCAAAATCTGTGCTTGACTGAATCATTTCATTTATTGTTTTGTAATTCACATTATACCTTAC
GTTCTCCAGGCACAGTTTGAATTGTTGATAAATGAAGATAATACATCTGATTTAATTAGTCTCCTTTGTT
TATAATAACTTTAATCTAATTTGATAGTAATAATTCCAGCAATACATCCATTACAATAAAAATCGCTTTT
TTATTTTGCACATTAGTTTGCCGGTATTTGTTTAAAGTTTCACCATACTTTTAAATCATGTGCTATTTGA
AAAGGGCTGTTATGACTGGAATTAAATGTTTTTTTTTATATCAGTGTTTTAGATTGAAGTACAATATTTA
TAGGTAAAATTCACCAGCATATGCTTAAAGATAGCCATGCTCCAGGTCCTTGTGTCCTTCTAAGGTCTGT
TTGTGGTTTAAGCTGTTTGTTGACACACGCTTGTCTTCTCCATTTTTCTGTGAAGTTATTGTCAGTTTAT
TGCACACTGGGTTGCATTAAGCTGCAGTTTTTTCACAACAGTTTTCCACATTGTAACAGTCAGTCTCCAA
ATTATTCCATCAGTCCTCAAATTTAGTCATTTGAGGCCATGAAAACACTTAAAACTACATGAAGGTAGTT
TGGCATTAGGTTTTAGACTTGTTCTTGTTTGGCATATTGCAACCTGTGTAAAAATGATTTGATTTTTATT
TTTTTTTTTTTTTTTTCAGAAAGAAACGGTCCAAAAAGAGTTATGTGAACATTTATCCATGTGTTTAATG
TTTTTTAAATTAAAAAAAAACATTTTTATTAAACCACTTGTGACTAAACCTTTTTTAGTTATTCTATTTT
GTGACGAGTCTGAATGGCCAAAGTACTCTTGAATCCAAAATCTTTATAGTAAAATGTTTAATCTTACTTG
CAGTGTTGGGTATAATTTGTAACAAAGTTGAATTCCATATCTGCTGAGTGAAAAAGTAAAGTAAGAGATT
GCTGTAAATATTTAGGTTATTTATTTATTAATACAATATAGAAAGTAACAAAACACAATGTAAAAAATCA
ATAAAGAAAGTAAATATTAAAAGTAATGATAAACTAATGATGTAAACAATATTAGCAACAAAGTTTGTAC
AATTCAGGGAGGGTAAAGAATTTCACCTAATAGTCAAACTCTGTATTAAATAATATAAAATCTTTGTTCT
TAGTCTGAAGAGGAGACTGTGAGAGAAAGCTTACTGGTTGTTAAATTAGAAAATTTGTAACTTGCAGATT
AAAATGATTTAAATAATTTTATAAAGGCCATGTTTGAAACAAATGTAAAAACATAATAAATGTTAAGAAT
TTCAGATATTGAGATTTTACAATTTAAAAAAAGCAATAAAGTAATAGCAGAGACCTACACTCTTAAAGTA
AATTACCCAACTCTGCTTACTAGTAACTTTTGGAATAGTTACTAGTATCCATTGAACAAATACTAGAATC
TAATTAAATTGTGTGAGTGTCCAATGAAAAGATTCTTGTATTTAAAACAGTACCAGTATCTATATATGTA
CAAAATTTAGTGCTAGCAAAATGCAAATAAATACTACTGCATATAATGGATTGCATTGTAAATCGACTCG
CCATAATACATTTATTTCCTATTTTTACTTTTAACAAAAAATAAGTTCACTGAGTATTTCATGTCATTAA
ATCGCATTAAACCTCTTGCATGCTTTATGTACACTAGTGCAGTTCGCTAAATGACCACCGGTGTCACTAA
TAACACGATCGTTTCTGAATTCTGCATTAAACGCCATTTATACGTTGCTCTTATTAGTAAACAATTTCTC
CATCATGAGCTCGACCAGTATTGCATATTTCATCCTCTTAAATCCAGAGTTGTTTCTTTTAATCACTTTC
TCTTCATGATAAAAGCAGTTTTTGGTTTTCAGAAGTTTACAACAAACCCAGTCAGTTATTGCCTCAGCAA
ACACTGGAGCAACTGCACACTTGTGAAAAGCTTCTTGCGAAACACAAACCTTTCTCTGGACTTATAAATA
AAGGCATTCAGCAGCTCCACCATACACCTCCACTGGTCTTGATAAAGGGATCCTTTAAGGGCGAATTCGA
CCCAAGTTTGTACAAAAAAGCAGGCTTGTAAAACGACGGCCAGTGAGCGCGCGTAATACGACTCACTATA
GGGCGAATTGGGTACCGGGCCCCCCCTCGAGGCCACCATGGTGAGCAAGGGCGAGGAGGATAACATGGCC
ATCATCAAGGAGTTCATGCGCTTCAAGGTGCACATGGAGGGCTCCGTGAACGGCCACGAGTTCGAGATCG
AGGGCGAGGGCGAGGGCCGCCCCTACGAGGGCACCCAGACCGCCAAGCTGAAGGTGACCAAGGGTGGCCC
CCTGCCCTTCGCCTGGGACATCCTGTCCCCTCAGTTCATGTACGGCTCCAAGGCCTACGTGAAGCACCCC
GCCGACATCCCCGACTACTTGAAGCTGTCCTTCCCCGAGGGCTTCAAGTGGGAGCGCGTGATGAACTTCG
AGGACGGCGGCGTGGTGACCGTGACCCAGGACTCCTCCCTGCAGGACGGCGAGTTCATCTACAAGGTGAA
GCTGCGCGGCACCAACTTCCCCTCCGACGGCCCCGTAATGCAGAAGAAGACCATGGGCTGGGAGGCCTCC
TCCGAGCGGATGTACCCCGAGGACGGCGCCCTGAAGGGCGAGATCAAGCAGAGGCTGAAGCTGAAGGACG
GCGGCCACTACGACGCTGAGGTCAAGACCACCTACAAGGCCAAGAAGCCCGTGCAGCTGCCCGGCGCCTA
CAACGTCAACATCAAGTTGGACATCACCTCCCACAACGAGGACTACACCATCGTGGAACAGTACGAACGC
GCCGAGGGCCGCCACTCCACCGGCGGCATGGACGAGCTGTACAAGGGATCTGGAGCCACGAACTTCTCTC
TGTTAAAGCAAGCAGGAGACGTGGAAGAAAACCCCGGTCCTATGCAAGCAATAAAGTGTGTGGTGGTCGG
AGATGGAGCTGTGGGAAAGACCTGTCTTCTCATCAGCTACACTACCAATGCGTTCCCCGGGGAGTACATT
CCCACAGTGTTTGATAACTACTCTGCAAATGTAATGGTGGATAGCAAGCCGGTAAATCTAGGCCTATGGG
ACACCGCAGGCCAAGAAGATTATGACAGACTGCGGCCACTCTCCTACCCGCAGACGGATGTGTTTCTTAT
CTGTTTCTCTTTGGTGAGCCCAGCATCATTCGAAAATGTCAGAGCCAAGTGGTACCCAGAGGTGAGGCAT
CACTGCCCTTCCACTCCAATTATCCTGGTTGGCACCAAGCTTGACTTGAGAGATGAGAAGGAGACCATCG
AGAAGCTGAAGGAGAAGAAACTGGCACCGATCACTTATCCGCAAGGACTTGCCTTAGCAAAGGAAATAGA
TGCAGTAAAATACCTGGAGTGTTCGGCCCTCACTCAGAGAGGGCTAAAAACAGTGTTTGATGAGGCGATT
CGCGCTGTGCTCTGCCCACAGCCCACCAAGGTCAAGAAGAAGGGCTGCGTGATGCTCTAAGCGGCCGCGG
TGGAGCTCCAGCTTTTGTTCCCTTTAGTGAGGGTTAATTGCGCGCTTGGCGTAATCATGGTCATAGCACC
CAGCTTTCTTGTACAAAGTTGAGATCTATAATTCACTGGCCGTCGTTTTACGGTACCATCGATGATGATC
CAGACATGATAAGATACATTGATGAGTTTGGACAAACCACAACTAGAATGCAGTGAAAAAAATGCTTTAT
TTGTGAAATTTGTGATGCTATTGCTTTATTTGTAACCATTATAAGCTGCAATAAACAAGTTAACAACAAC
AATTGCATTCATTTTATGTTTCAGGTTCAGGGGGAGGTGTGGGAGGTTTTTTAAAGCAAGTAAAACCTCT
ACAAATGTGGTATGGCTGATTATGATCCTCTAGATCCCTTGGGTAGCAGCGAAGTCGAGGCATTTCTGTC
CTGGCTGGTCTAGAGGTCTCTCAGGTTTAAAAAAAGCACCGACTCGGTGCCACTTTTTCAAGTTGATAAC
GGACTAGCCTTATTTAAACTTGCTATGCTGTTTCCAGCATAGCTCTTAAACACAGGGTCTCGCATTGGCC
CGAACTAGGAGCCTGGAGAACTGCTATATAAACCCGGGACTTCTGGGTATGTTTCTGCCATGTGGTAAGT
GGATAAACCTACTTATTCAACTCATTTACCTCAAACATGACAGTAAACCTCTTCGGGGCAAACCTGCAAA
CGCTTAAAACCTTCAAAGTTTGAAACCAGCAGTTTTGTAGAGGTTTACCGTAGTATTTTTGAACTGTAAA
GCATATGCAGAGGAAGCTGGTTTTAGGCTTGTGTGATTGGATGAGTTCTTCTGTGACGTAACTGATCTTT
TGTCCTCGTGTCCTTCGCCTTCCCCCACAGGCATGCGCGGACCTTCCCCCGCCGCAGACCAGAGGACAAC
ATGCTCAGACGCCAGCAAACGGCCCATCGAAACATTCACAGACTCTCGGATTGGAGAGACCGGGCCCGAG
GTCTCTGACTAAAAAAGCACCGACTCGGTGCCACTTTTTCAAGTTGATAACGGACTAGCCTTATTTAAAC
TTGCTATGCTGTTTCCAGCATAGCTCTTAAACGGGACTCTGGGATACAGCCCGAACCAAGAGCTGGAGGG
AGAGCTATATATACCAGGGACTTCTGGGTATGTTTTTGGGAGGTGGTGAGTGACTAAACCACTTATTCAG
CTCCCTTAGATCAAGTCTGACCCTATATCATGGTGACATAAACCTGCAAACTGATAAAACCTGAAGGATC
TCAAATCCAGAGTTTGTGTGAGGGATTACCGTGGTAATTTTCAAACTGTAAAGCATATGCAAAATTATCT
GGTCTTGGCTTGAGTGATTGGGTGTCTCGGTGTGATGCAGGGACGTTTTCAGTGACGTGTCCTTCTCCCT
CCCCCACAGGCATGCGCAGAACATTTCCCCCCTCCTTGAAGACCAGAACAAAAGACGCCGAGAGCAGGAA
ACTCGTCTTACTGAATGACCGAGGCTGGAGAAATCGACCCTAGGCAACTTTATTATACATAGTTGATAAT
TCACTGGCCGTCGTTTTACGGTACCATCGATGATGATCCAGACATGATAAGATACATTGATGAGTTTGGA
CAAACCACAACTAGAATGCAGTGAAAAAAATGCTTTATTTGTGAAATTTGTGATGCTATTGCTTTATTTG
TAACCATTATAAGCTGCAATAAACAAGTTAACAACAACAATTGCATTCATTTTATGTTTCAGGTTCAGGG
GGAGGTGTGGGAGGTTTTTTAAAGCAAGTAAAACCTCTACAAATGTGGTATGGCTGATTATGATCCTCTA
GATCAGATCTGCGAAGATACGGCCACGGGTGCTCTTGATCCTGTGGCTGATTTTGGACTGTGCTGCTCGC
AGCTGCTGATGAATCACATACTTCCTCCATTTTCTTCCACTGATTGACTGTTATAATTTCCCTAATTTCC
AGGTCAAGGTGCTGTGCATTGTGGTAATAGATGTGACATGACGTCACTTCCAAAGGACCAATGAACATGT
CTGACCAATTTCATATAATGTGAAAACGATTTTCATAGGCAGAATAAATAACATTTAAATTAAACTGGGC
ATCAGCGCAATTCAATTGGTTTGGTAATAGCAAGGGAAAATAGAATGAAGTGATCTCCAAAAAATAAGTA
CTTTTTGACTGTAAATAAAATTGTAAGGAGTAAAAAGTACTTTTTTTTCTAAAAAAATGTAATTAAGTAA
AAGTAAAAGTATTGATTTTTAATTGTACTCAAGTAAAGTAAAAATCCCCAAAAATAATACTTAAGTACAG
TAATCAAGTAAAATTACTCAAGTACTTTACACCTCTGGTTCTTGACCCCCTACCTTCAGCAAGCCCAGCA
GATCCACTAGTTCTAGAGCGGCCGCCACCGCGGTGGAGCTCCAGCTTTTGTTCCCTTTAGTGAGGGTTAA
TTGCGCGCTTGGCGTAATCATGGTCATAGCTGTTTCCTGTGTGAAATTGTTATCCGCTCACAATTCCACA
CAACATACGAGCCGGAAGCATAAAGTGTAAAGCCTGGGGTGCCTAATGAGTGAGCTAACTCACATTAATT
GCGTTGCGCTCACTGCCCGCTTTCCAGTCGGGAAACCTGTCGTGCCAGCTGCATTAATGAATCGGCCAAC
GCGCGGGGAGAGGCGGTTTGCGTATTGGGCGCTCTTCCGCTTCCTCGCTCACTGACTCGCTGCGCTCGGT
CGTTCGGCTGCGGCGAGCGGTATCAGCTCACTCAAAGGCGGTAATACGGTTATCCACAGAATCAGGGGAT
AACGCAGGAAAGAACATGTGAGCAAAAGGCCAGCAAAAGGCCAGGAACCGTAAAAAGGCCGCGTTGCTGG
CGTTTTTCCATAGGCTCCGCCCCCCTGACGAGCATCACAAAAATCGACGCTCAAGTCAGAGGTGGCGAAA
CCCGACAGGACTATAAAGATACCAGGCGTTTCCCCCTGGAAGCTCCCTCGTGCGCTCTCCTGTTCCGACC
CTGCCGCTTACCGGATACCTGTCCGCCTTTCTCCCTTCGGGAAGCGTGGCGCTTTCTCATAGCTCACGCT
GTAGGTATCTCAGTTCGGTGTAGGTCGTTCGCTCCAAGCTGGGCTGTGTGCACGAACCCCCCGTTCAGCC
CGACCGCTGCGCCTTATCCGGTAACTATCGTCTTGAGTCCAACCCGGTAAGACACGACTTATCGCCACTG
GCAGCAGCCACTGGTAACAGGATTAGCAGAGCGAGGTATGTAGGCGGTGCTACAGAGTTCTTGAAGTGGT
GGCCTAACTACGGCTACACTAGAAGAACAGTATTTGGTATCTGCGCTCTGCTGAAGCCAGTTACCTTCGG
AAAAAGAGTTGGTAGCTCTTGATCCGGCAAACAAACCACCGCTGGTAGCGGTGGTTTTTTTGTTTGCAAG
CAGCAGATTACGCGCAGAAAAAAAGGATCTCAAGAAGATCCTTTGATCTTTTCTACGGGGTCTGACGCTC
AGTGGAACGAAAACTCACGTTAAGGCATTTTGGTCATGAGATTATCAAAAAGGATCTTCACCTAGATCCT
TTTAAATTAAAAATGAAGTTTTAAATCAATCTAAAGTATATATGAGTAAACTTGGTCTGACAGTTACCAA
TGCTTAATCAGTGAGGCACCTATCTCAGCGATCTGTCTATTTCGTTCATCCATAGTTGCCTGACTCCCCG
TCGTGTAGATAACTACGATACGGGAGGGCTTACCATCTGGCCCCAGTGCTGCAATGATACCGCGAGACCC
ACGCTCACCGGCTCCAGATTTATCAGCAATAAACCAGCCAGCCGGAAGGGCCGAGCGCAGAAGTGGTCCT
GCAACTTTATCCGCCTCCATCCAGTCTATTAATTGTTGCCGGGAAGCTAGAGTAAGTAGTTCGCCAGTTA
ATAGTTTGCGCAACGTTGTTGCCATTGCTACAGGCATCGTGGTGTCACGCTCGTCGTTTGGTATGGCTTC
ATTCAGCTCCGGTTCCCAACGATCAAGGCGAGTTACATGATCCCCCATGTTGTGCAAAAAAGCGGTTAGC
TCCTTCGGTCCTCCGATCGTTGTCAGAAGTAAGTTGGCCGCAGTGTTATCACTCATGGTTATGGCAGCAC
TGCATAATTCTCTTACTGTCATGCCATCCGTAAGATGCTTTTCTGTGACTGGTGAGTACTCAACCAAGTC
ATTCTGAGAATAGTGTATGCGGCGACCGAGTTGCTCTTGCCCGGCGTCAATACGGGATAATACCGCGCCA
CATAGCAGAACTTTAAAAGTGCTCATCATTGGAAAACGTTCTTCGGGGCGAAAACTCTCAAGGATCTTAC
CGCTGTTGAGATCCAGTTCGATGTAACCCACTCGTGCACCCAACTGATCTTCAGCATCTTTTACTTTCAC
CAGCGTTTCTGGGTGAGCAAAAACAGGAAGGCAAAATGCCGCAAAAAAGGGAATAAGGGCGACACGGAAA
TGTTGAATACTCATACTCTTCCTTTTTCAATATTATTGAAGCATTTATCAGGGTTATTGTCTCATGAGCG
GATACATATTTGAATGTATTTAGAAAAATAAACAAATAGGGGTTCCGCGCACATTTCCCCGAAAAGTG
Features (pLannotate 1.2.2; 30 found; start..end, strand, type, name):
      7..228     -  rep_origin     M13 ori (fragment) (sequence partly withheld): M13 bacteriophage origin of replication; arrow indicates direction of (+) strand synthesis
    228..515     +  CDS            tyr (fragment) (sequence partly withheld): TYRO_ORYLA - Also known as tyro. Experimental evidence at transcript level: Swiss-Prot protein existence level 2. This is a copper-containing oxidase that functions in the formation of pigments such as melanins and other polyphenolic compounds. From Oryzias latipes (Japanese rice fish) (Japanese killifish).
   1097..1117    +  protein_bind   attB4: mutant version of attB; core recombination site for the Gateway® BP reaction BP Clonase™
   3521..3541    +  protein_bind   attB1: mutant version of attB; core recombination site for the Gateway® BP reaction BP Clonase™
   3544..3564    -  CDS            lacZα (fragment): LacZα fragment of β-galactosidase; lacZ fragment
   3572..3590    +  promoter       T7 promoter: promoter for bacteriophage T7 RNA polymerase
   3599..3620    -  misc_feature   MCS (fragment): pBluescript multiple cloning site
   3626..4333    +  CDS            mCherry: mCherry is a basic (constitutively fluorescent) red fluorescent protein published in 2004, derived from Discosoma sp.. It is reported to be a very rapidly-maturing monomer with low acid sensitivity.
   4343..4399    +  CDS            P2A: 2A peptide from porcine teschovirus-1 polyprotein Eukaryotic ribosomes fail to insert a peptide bond between the Gly and Pro residues, yielding separate polypeptides.
   4400..4975    +  CDS            RAC2: RAC2_HUMAN - Experimental evidence at protein level: Swiss-Prot protein existence level 1. Plasma membrane-associated small GTPase which cycles between an active GTP-bound and inactive GDP-bound state. In active state binds to a variety of effector proteins to regulate cellular responses, such as secretory processes, phagocytose of apoptotic cells and epithelial cell polarization. Augments the production of reactive oxygen species (ROS) by NADPH oxidase. From Homo sapiens (Human).
   5009..5027    -  promoter       T3 promoter: promoter for bacteriophage T3 RNA polymerase
   5056..5077    -  protein_bind   attB2 (fragment): mutant version of attB; recombination site for the Gateway® BP reaction BP Clonase™
   5089..5109    +  CDS            lacZα (fragment): LacZα fragment of β-galactosidase; lacZ fragment
   5125..5259    -  polyA_signal   SV40 poly(A) signal: SV40 polyadenylation signal
   5282..5365    -  CDS            large T antigen (fragment): large T antigen from SV40 (simian virus 40)
   5444..5511    -  misc_RNA       tracrRNA (fragment): trans-activating CRISPR RNA for the Streptococcus pyogenes CRISPR/Cas9 system
   5985..6052    -  misc_RNA       tracrRNA (fragment): trans-activating CRISPR RNA for the Streptococcus pyogenes CRISPR/Cas9 system
   6503..6523    -  protein_bind   attB3: mutant version of attB; core recombination site for the Gateway® BP reaction BP Clonase™
   6527..6547    +  CDS            lacZα (fragment): LacZα fragment of β-galactosidase; lacZ fragment
   6563..6697    -  polyA_signal   SV40 poly(A) signal: SV40 polyadenylation signal
   6720..6803    -  CDS            large T antigen (fragment): large T antigen from SV40 (simian virus 40)
   7369..7409    -  misc_feature   MCS (fragment): pBluescript multiple cloning site
   7422..7440    -  promoter       T3 promoter: promoter for bacteriophage T3 RNA polymerase
   7485..7501    -  protein_bind   lac operator: The lac repressor binds to the lac operator to inhibit transcription in E. coli. This inhibition can be relieved by adding lactose or isopropyl-β-D-thiogalactopyranoside (IPTG). lac repressor encoded by lacI
   7509..7539    -  promoter       lac promoter: promoter for the E. coli lac operon
   7554..7575    -  protein_bind   CAP binding site: CAP binding activates transcription in the presence of cAMP. E. coli catabolite activator protein
   7588..7680    -  CDS            lacI (fragment): lac repressor; lacI; The lac repressor binds to the lac operator to inhibit transcription in E. coli. This inhibition can be relieved by adding lactose or isopropyl-β-D-thiogalactopyranoside (IPTG).
   7863..8451    -  rep_origin     ori: high-copy-number ColE1/pMB1/pBR322/pUC origin of replication
   8622..9482    -  CDS            AmpR: β-lactamase; bla; confers resistance to ampicillin, carbenicillin, and related antibiotics
   9483..9587    -  promoter       AmpR promoter: bla
