[The description below was written by a language model from this plasmid's Addgene catalogue record and pLannotate feature annotations shown in this document.]
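Description:
Tol2-LyzC-Rac-WT(guide resistant)-2a-mcherry-U6ac-Rac guides is a 9.6 kb zebrafish expression plasmid assembled by multisite Gateway cloning, as shown by the attB4, attB1, attB2 and attB3 scars that separate its modules. It is maintained in E. coli through a high-copy ColE1/pUC origin and selected with ampicillin (AmpR). pBluescript-type remnants (M13 ori fragment, lac promoter/operator, T3 and T7 promoters) are also present. The name indicates a Tol2 transposon backbone for genomic integration. The Tol2 arms are not annotated as such, although the medaka tyrosinase fragment flagged near the start probably reflects Tol2-derived sequence, since that transposon was originally found in that locus.

The roughly 2.4 kb interval between attB4 and attB1 is unannotated and is where the LyzC promoter listed in the record would sit, directing neutrophil-restricted expression. The middle module encodes mCherry, a P2A peptide and a Rac2 coding sequence (matched by similarity to human RAC2; the record does not state the species), followed by an SV40 polyadenylation signal. The order is therefore mCherry-2A-Rac, despite the name, and yields separate red reporter and untagged wild-type Rac proteins. The Rac sequence is described as guide resistant, so it should escape Cas9 cleavage. Between attB2 and attB3 lie two sgRNA scaffolds in reverse orientation, consistent with the two Rac-targeting guides listed and the U6a/U6c promoters implied by the name, though these promoters are not annotated.

No Cas9 is encoded, so the nuclease must come from elsewhere. The stated purpose is to restore Rac expression in a neutrophil-specific knockout, with mCherry marking the rescued cells, as a specificity control.
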