Addgene plasmid #168242: Tol2-LyzC-Rac-WT(guide resistant)-2a-mcherry-U6ac-Rac guides
Purpose: "Rescue Rac expression in neutrophil specific knockout"
Depositing lab: Qing Deng. Depositing organization: Purdue University. Publication: A robust and flexible CRISPR/Cas9-based system for neutrophil-specific gene inactivation in zebrafish. Wang Y, Hsu AY, Walton EM, Park SJ, Syahirah R, Wang T, Zhou W, Ding C, Lemke AP, Zhang G, Tobin DM, Deng Q. J Cell Sci. 2021 Apr 15;134(8). pii: 237799. doi: 10.1242/jcs.258574. Epub 2021 Apr 22. PubMed 33722979.
Backbone
  Vector backbone: pME-GFP
  Modifications to backbone: remove GFP and add mcherry-2a-Rac(guide resistant)WT
  Vector type: Zebrafish expression
Growth in bacteria
  Bacterial resistance: Ampicillin, 100 μg/mL
  Growth temperature: 37°C
  Growth strain: DH5alpha
  Copy number: Unknown
Gene/Insert
  Gene/Insert name: Rac(guide resistant)-WT
  gRNA/shRNA sequence: gggccaatgcgagaccctgt/gggctgtatcccagagtccc
  Promoter: LyzC
  Tag / fusion protein: mcherry (N terminal on insert)
  Cloning method: Gateway Cloning
  Sequencing primers: 5′ CGGGCCCCCCCTCGAGGCCACCATGGTGAGCAAGG; 3′ AGCTCCACCGCGGCCGCTTAGAGCATCACGCAGCCC
Terms and licenses: Academic/Nonprofit Terms; Industry Terms: Not Available to Industry
How to cite: Tol2-LyzC-Rac-WT(guide resistant)-2a-mcherry-U6ac-Rac guides was a gift from Qing Deng (Addgene plasmid # 168242 ; http://n2t.net/addgene:168242 ; RRID:Addgene_168242)
